Addgene plasmid #168047: pET28a-SdrG-FLN-ELP-His-ybbr
Purpose: Expresses SdrG with FLN fingerprint domain, ELP linker, 6x-His tag and ybbr tag at the C terminus
Depositing lab: Michael Nash. Depositing organization: University of Basel. Publication: Mapping Mechanostable Pulling Geometries of a Therapeutic Anticalin/CTLA-4 Protein Complex. Liu Z, Moreira RA, Dujmovic A, Liu H, Yang B, Poma AB, Nash MA. Nano Lett. 2022 Jan 12;22(1):179-187. doi: 10.1021/acs.nanolett.1c03584. Epub 2021 Dec 17. PubMed 34918516.
Backbone
  Vector backbone: pET28a
  Backbone size w/o insert (bp): 5222
  Total vector size (bp): 7112
  Vector type: Bacterial Expression
Growth in bacteria
  Bacterial resistance: Kanamycin, 50 μg/mL
  Growth temperature: 37°C
  Growth strain: DH5alpha
  Copy number: Low Copy
Gene/Insert
  Gene/Insert name: Staphylococcus epidermidis fibrinogen-binding protein SD-repeat protein G (alt name: SdrG)
  Species: Staphylococcus epidermidis
  Insert size (bp): 1890
  Promoter: T7 promoter
  Tag / fusion protein: ddFLN4 (C terminal on insert); 3xELP linker (C terminal on insert); 6x Histag (C terminal on insert); ybbr tag (C terminal on insert)
  Cloning method: Gibson Cloning
  Sequencing primers: 5′ T7 promoter; 3′ T7 terminator
Terms and licenses: Academic/Nonprofit Terms; Industry Terms: Not Available to Industry
How to cite: pET28a-SdrG-FLN-ELP-His-ybbr was a gift from Michael Nash (Addgene plasmid # 168047 ; http://n2t.net/addgene:168047 ; RRID:Addgene_168047)
