[The description below was written by a language model from this plasmid's Addgene catalogue record and pLannotate feature annotations shown in this document.]
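Description:
pET28a-SdrG-FLN-ELP-His-ybbr is a bacterial expression plasmid of about 7.1 kb built on the pET28a backbone, with the insert introduced by Gibson cloning. It replicates in E. coli from a pBR322-type ColE1 origin accompanied by the bom region and the rop gene, which holds copy number low, and it is selected with kanamycin through the aph(3')-Ia aminoglycoside phosphotransferase. An f1 phage origin is also present. The backbone carries lacI under its own promoter. The short tetracycline-resistance fragments and the small predicted E. coli ORF flagged by the annotation appear to be backbone remnants rather than functional parts.

The expression cassette runs from a T7 promoter with an adjacent lac operator and the T7 gene 10 ribosome binding site to a T7 terminator, so transcription depends on a host supplying T7 RNA polymerase and is induced with IPTG or lactose. The open reading frame begins with a fragment of SdrG, the Staphylococcus epidermidis SD-repeat adhesin that binds the N-terminus of the human fibrinogen β chain. This is fused directly to a segment of Dictyostelium discoideum gelation factor (abpC), which corresponds to the ddFLN4 "fingerprint" domain named in the record. According to the catalogue, a 3xELP (elastin-like polypeptide) linker, a 6xHis tag for affinity purification and a ybbR tag for enzymatic site-specific coupling follow at the C terminus. These elements fall in a region the automated annotation leaves unlabelled, and the short "SET1" hit just before the terminator is probably vector-derived.

The associated publication maps mechanostable pulling geometries of a protein complex. This suggests the protein is used in single-molecule force measurements, though the record does not spell out its exact role.
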