Features (pLannotate 1.2.2; 19 found; start..end, strand, type, name):
      7..435     +  rep_origin     f1 ori (sequence partly withheld): f1 bacteriophage origin of replication; arrow indicates direction of (+) strand synthesis
    488..545     +  promoter       AmpR promoter (fragment): bla
    554..1369    -  CDS            KanR: aminoglycoside phosphotransferase; aph(3')-Ia; confers resistance to kanamycin in bacteria or G418 (Geneticin®) in eukaryotes
   1491..2079    +  rep_origin     ori: high-copy-number ColE1/pMB1/pBR322/pUC origin of replication
   2265..2404    -  misc_feature   bom: basis of mobility region from pBR322
   2506..2697    -  CDS            rop: Rop protein, which maintains plasmids at low copy number; rop
   2714..3094    +  CDS            YPB1_ECOLX: Protein predicted: Swiss-Prot protein existence level 4. From Escherichia coli.
   3166..3457    -  CDS            TcR (fragment): tetracycline efflux protein; tet; confers resistance to tetracycline
   3472..3493    -  protein_bind   CAP binding site: CAP binding activates transcription in the presence of cAMP. E. coli catabolite activator protein
   3506..4588    -  CDS            lacI: lac repressor; lacI; The lac repressor binds to the lac operator to inhibit transcription in E. coli. This inhibition can be relieved by adding lactose or isopropyl-β-D-thiogalactopyranoside (IPTG).
   4589..4666    -  promoter       lacI promoter: lacI
   4674..4953    -  CDS            TcR (fragment): tetracycline efflux protein; tet; confers resistance to tetracycline
   4975..4993    +  promoter       T7 promoter: promoter for bacteriophage T7 RNA polymerase
   4994..5018    +  protein_bind   lac operator: The lac repressor binds to the lac operator to inhibit transcription in E. coli. This inhibition can be relieved by adding lactose or isopropyl-β-D-thiogalactopyranoside (IPTG). lac repressor encoded by lacI
   5033..5055    +  RBS            RBS: efficient ribosome binding site from bacteriophage T7 gene 10 (Olins and Rangwala, 1989)
   5060..6043    +  CDS            sdrG (fragment): SDRG_STAEP - Experimental evidence at protein level: Swiss-Prot protein existence level 1. Binds to the N-terminus of the B beta-chain of human fibrinogen and thereby interferes with thrombin cleavage and release of fibrinopeptide B, thus interfering with fibrin clot formation. This may hinder host defense against microbial infections. From Staphylococcus epidermidis.
   6029..6370    +  CDS            abpC (fragment): GELA_DICDI - Experimental evidence at protein level: Swiss-Prot protein existence level 1. F-actin cross-linking protein. From Dictyostelium discoideum (Slime mold).
   6974..7023    +  CDS            SET1 (fragment): solubility-enhancement tag derived from T7 phage gene 10B
   7031..7078    +  terminator     T7 terminator: transcription terminator for bacteriophage T7 RNA polymerase
>Addgene plasmid #168047 | pET28a-SdrG-FLN-ELP-His-ybbr | addgene full sequence | sequence record 334769 | Addgene NGS Result
AATGGG
[124 nt withheld, positions 7-130]
C
[91 nt withheld, positions 132-222]
A
[49 nt withheld, positions 224-272]
CCTTTGACGTTGGAGTCCACGTTCTTT
[37 nt withheld, positions 300-336]
ACCCTATCTCGGTCTATTCTTTTGATTTATAAGGGATTTTGCCGATTTCGGCCTATTGGTTAAAAAATGA
GCTGATTTAACAAAAATTTAACGCGAATTTTAACAAAATATTAACGCTTACAATTTAGGTGGCACTTTTC
GGGGAAATGTGCGCGGAACCCCTATTTGTTTATTTTTCTAAATACATTCAAATATGTATCCGCTCATGAA
TTAATTCTTAGAAAAACTCATCGAGCATCAAATGAAACTGCAATTTATTCATATCAGGATTATCAATACC
ATATTTTTGAAAAAGCCGTTTCTGTAATGAAGGAGAAAACTCACCGAGGCAGTTCCATAGGATGGCAAGA
TCCTGGTATCGGTCTGCGATTCCGACTCGTCCAACATCAATACAACCTATTAATTTCCCCTCGTCAAAAA
TAAGGTTATCAAGTGAGAAATCACCATGAGTGACGACTGAATCCGGTGAGAATGGCAAAAGTTTATGCAT
TTCTTTCCAGACTTGTTCAACAGGCCAGCCATTACGCTCGTCATCAAAATCACTCGCATCAACCAAACCG
TTATTCATTCGTGATTGCGCCTGAGCGAGACGAAATACGCGATCGCTGTTAAAAGGACAATTACAAACAG
GAATCGAATGCAACCGGCGCAGGAACACTGCCAGCGCATCAACAATATTTTCACCTGAATCAGGATATTC
TTCTAATACCTGGAATGCTGTTTTCCCGGGGATCGCAGTGGTGAGTAACCATGCATCATCAGGAGTACGG
ATAAAATGCTTGATGGTCGGAAGAGGCATAAATTCCGTCAGCCAGTTTAGTCTGACCATCTCATCTGTAA
CATCATTGGCAACGCTACCTTTGCCATGTTTCAGAAACAACTCTGGCGCATCGGGCTTCCCATACAATCG
ATAGATTGTCGCACCTGATTGCCCGACATTATCGCGAGCCCATTTATACCCATATAAATCAGCATCCATG
TTGGAATTTAATCGCGGCCTAGAGCAAGACGTTTCCCGTTGAATATGGCTCATAACACCCCTTGTATTAC
TGTTTATGTAAGCAGACAGTTTTATTGTTCATGACCAAAATCCCTTAACGTGAGTTTTCGTTCCACTGAG
CGTCAGACCCCGTAGAAAAGATCAAAGGATCTTCTTGAGATCCTTTTTTTCTGCGCGTAATCTGCTGCTT
GCAAACAAAAAAACCACCGCTACCAGCGGTGGTTTGTTTGCCGGATCAAGAGCTACCAACTCTTTTTCCG
AAGGTAACTGGCTTCAGCAGAGCGCAGATACCAAATACTGTCCTTCTAGTGTAGCCGTAGTTAGGCCACC
ACTTCAAGAACTCTGTAGCACCGCCTACATACCTCGCTCTGCTAATCCTGTTACCAGTGGCTGCTGCCAG
TGGCGATAAGTCGTGTCTTACCGGGTTGGACTCAAGACGATAGTTACCGGATAAGGCGCAGCGGTCGGGC
TGAACGGGGGGTTCGTGCACACAGCCCAGCTTGGAGCGAACGACCTACACCGAACTGAGATACCTACAGC
GTGAGCTATGAGAAAGCGCCACGCTTCCCGAAGGGAGAAAGGCGGACAGGTATCCGGTAAGCGGCAGGGT
CGGAACAGGAGAGCGCACGAGGGAGCTTCCAGGGGGAAACGCCTGGTATCTTTATAGTCCTGTCGGGTTT
CGCCACCTCTGACTTGAGCGTCGATTTTTGTGATGCTCGTCAGGGGGGCGGAGCCTATGGAAAAACGCCA
GCAACGCGGCCTTTTTACGGTTCCTGGCCTTTTGCTGGCCTTTTGCTCACATGTTCTTTCCTGCGTTATC
CCCTGATTCTGTGGATAACCGTATTACCGCCTTTGAGTGAGCTGATACCGCTCGCCGCAGCCGAACGACC
GAGCGCAGCGAGTCAGTGAGCGAGGAAGCGGAAGAGCGCCTGATGCGGTATTTTCTCCTTACGCATCTGT
GCGGTATTTCACACCGCAATGGTGCACTCTCAGTACAATCTGCTCTGATGCCGCATAGTTAAGCCAGTAT
ACACTCCGCTATCGCTACGTGACTGGGTCATGGCTGCGCCCCGACACCCGCCAACACCCGCTGACGCGCC
CTGACGGGCTTGTCTGCTCCCGGCATCCGCTTACAGACAAGCTGTGACCGTCTCCGGGAGCTGCATGTGT
CAGAGGTTTTCACCGTCATCACCGAAACGCGCGAGGCAGCTGCGGTAAAGCTCATCAGCGTGGTCGTGAA
GCGATTCACAGATGTCTGCCTGTTCATCCGCGTCCAGCTCGTTGAGTTTCTCCAGAAGCGTTAATGTCTG
GCTTCTGATAAAGCGGGCCATGTTAAGGGCGGTTTTTTCCTGTTTGGTCACTGATGCCTCCGTGTAAGGG
GGATTTCTGTTCATGGGGGTAATGATACCGATGAAACGAGAGAGGATGCTCACGATACGGGTTACTGATG
ATGAACATGCCCGGTTACTGGAACGTTGTGAGGGTAAACAACTGGCGGTATGGATGCGGCGGGACCAGAG
AAAAATCACTCAGGGTCAATGCCAGCGCTTCGTTAATACAGATGTAGGTGTTCCACAGGGTAGCCAGCAG
CATCCTGCGATGCAGATCCGGAACATAATGGTGCAGGGCGCTGACTTCCGCGTTTCCAGACTTTACGAAA
CACGGAAACCGAAGACCATTCATGTTGTTGCTCAGGTCGCAGACGTTTTGCAGCAGCAGTCGCTTCACGT
TCGCTCGCGTATCGGTGATTCATTCTGCTAACCAGTAAGGCAACCCCGCCAGCCTAGCCGGGTCCTCAAC
GACAGGAGCACGATCATGCGCACCCGTGGGGCCGCCATGCCGGCGATAATGGCCTGCTTCTCGCCGAAAC
GTTTGGTGGCGGGACCAGTGACGAAGGCTTGAGCGAGGGCGTGCAAGATTCCGAATACCGCAAGCGACAG
GCCGATCATCGTCGCGCTCCAGCGAAAGCGGTCCTCGCCGAAAATGACCCAGAGCGCTGCCGGCACCTGT
CCTACGAGTTGCATGATAAAGAAGACAGTCATAAGTGCGGCGACGATAGTCATGCCCCGCGCCCACCGGA
AGGAGCTGACTGGGTTGAAGGCTCTCAAGGGCATCGGTCGAGATCCCGGTGCCTAATGAGTGAGCTAACT
TACATTAATTGCGTTGCGCTCACTGCCCGCTTTCCAGTCGGGAAACCTGTCGTGCCAGCTGCATTAATGA
ATCGGCCAACGCGCGGGGAGAGGCGGTTTGCGTATTGGGCGCCAGGGTGGTTTTTCTTTTCACCAGTGAG
ACGGGCAACAGCTGATTGCCCTTCACCGCCTGGCCCTGAGAGAGTTGCAGCAAGCGGTCCACGCTGGTTT
GCCCCAGCAGGCGAAAATCCTGTTTGATGGTGGTTAACGGCGGGATATAACATGAGCTGTCTTCGGTATC
GTCGTATCCCACTACCGAGATATCCGCACCAACGCGCAGCCCGGACTCGGTAATGGCGCGCATTGCGCCC
AGCGCCATCTGATCGTTGGCAACCAGCATCGCAGTGGGAACGATGCCCTCATTCAGCATTTGCATGGTTT
GTTGAAAACCGGACATGGCACTCCAGTCGCCTTCCCGTTCCGCTATCGGCTGAATTTGATTGCGAGTGAG
ATATTTATGCCAGCCAGCCAGACGCAGACGCGCCGAGACAGAACTTAATGGGCCCGCTAACAGCGCGATT
TGCTGGTGACCCAATGCGACCAGATGCTCCACGCCCAGTCGCGTACCGTCTTCATGGGAGAAAATAATAC
TGTTGATGGGTGTCTGGTCAGAGACATCAAGAAATAACGCCGGAACATTAGTGCAGGCAGCTTCCACAGC
AATGGCATCCTGGTCATCCAGCGGATAGTTAATGATCAGCCCACTGACGCGTTGCGCGAGAAGATTGTGC
ACCGCCGCTTTACAGGCTTCGACGCCGCTTCGTTCTACCATCGACACCACCACGCTGGCACCCAGTTGAT
CGGCGCGAGATTTAATCGCCGCGACAATTTGCGACGGCGCGTGCAGGGCCAGACTGGAGGTGGCAACGCC
AATCAGCAACGACTGTTTGCCCGCCAGTTGTTGTGCCACGCGGTTGGGAATGTAATTCAGCTCCGCCATC
GCCGCTTCCACTTTTTCCCGCGTTTTCGCAGAAACGTGGCTGGCCTGGTTCACCACGCGGGAAACGGTCT
GATAAGAGACACCGGCATACTCTGCGACATCGTATAACGTTACTGGTTTCACATTCACCACCCTGAATTG
ACTCTCTTCCGGGCGCTATCATGCCATACCGCGAAAGGTTTTGCGCCATTCGATGGTGTCCGGGATCTCG
ACGCTCTCCCTTATGCGACTCCTGCATTAGGAAGCAGCCCAGTAGTAGGTTGAGGCCGTTGAGCACCGCC
GCCGCAAGGAATGGTGCATGCAAGGAGATGGCGCCCAACAGTCCCCCGGCCACGGGGCCTGCCACCATAC
CCACGCCGAAACAAGCGCTCATGAGCCCGAAGTGGCGAGCCCGATCTTCCCCATCGGTGATGTCGGCGAT
ATAGGCGCCAGCAACCGCACCTGTGGCGCCGGTGATGCCGGCCACGATGCGTCCGGCGTAGAGGATCGAG
ATCTCGATCCCGCGAAATTAATACGACTCACTATAGGGGAATTGTGAGCGGATAACAATTCCCCTGTAGA
AATAATTTTGTTTAACTTTAAGAAGGAGATATACATATGGGTACCGAACAGGGTAGCAATGTGAACCATC
TGATTAAAGTTACCGATCAGAGCATTACCGAAGGCTATGATGATAGTGATGGTATCATTAAAGCACACGA
TGCCGAAAACCTGATTTATGATGTTACCTTTGAGGTGGATGATAAAGTGAAAAGCGGTGATACCATGACC
GTGAACATTGATAAAAACACCGTTCCGAGCGATCTGACCGATAGCTTTGCAATTCCGAAAATCAAAGATA
ACAGCGGTGAAATTATTGCCACCGGCACCTATGATAATACCAACAAACAAATCACCTACACCTTCACCGA
TTACGTGGATAAATACGAAAACATCAAAGCCCATCTGAAACTGACCAGCTATATCGATAAAAGCAAAGTG
CCGAACAACAACACCAAACTGGATGTTGAGTATAAAACCGCACTGAGCAGCGTGAATAAAACCATTACCG
TTGAATATCAGAAACCGAACGAAAATCGTACCGCAAATCTGCAGAGCATGTTTACCAATATCGATACCAA
AAATCATACCGTCGAACAGACCATTTATATCAATCCGCTGCGTTATAGCGCCAAAGAAACCAATGTGAAT
ATTAGCGGCAATGGTGATGAAGGCAGCACCATTATTGATGATAGCACCATCATCAAAGTGTACAAAGTGG
GCGATAATCAGAATCTGCCGGATAGCAATCGCATCTATGATTACAGCGAATATGAAGATGTGACCAACGA
TGATTATGCACAGCTGGGTAATAATAACGACGTGAATATCAACTTCGGCAATATTGATAGCCCGTATATT
ATCAAAGTGATCAGCAAATACGACCCGAACAAAGATGATTACACCACCATTCAGCAGACCGTTACCATGC
AGACCACCATTAATGAATATACCGGTGAATTTCGTACCGCCAGCTATGATAACACAATTGCATTTAGCAC
CAGCAGCGGTCAGGGTCAGGGTGATCTGCCTCCGGAAGGCTCCGGTTCTGGATCCGGTTCTGCTGACCCG
GAAAAATCTTACGCTGAAGGTCCGGGTCTGGACGGTGGTGAATGCTTCCAGCCGTCTAAATTCAAAATCC
ACGCTGTTGACCCGGACGGTGTTCACCGTACCGACGGTGGTGACGGTTTCGTTGTTACCATCGAAGGTCC
GGCTCCGGTTGACCCGGTTATGGTTGACAACGGTGACGGTACCTACGACGTTGAATTCGAACCGAAAGAA
GCTGGTGACTACGTTATCAACCTGACCCTGGACGGTGACAACGTTAACGGTTTCCCGAAAACCGTTACCG
TTAAACCGGCTCCGGGCTCCGGTTCTGGTTCCCACGGCGTGGGTGTTCCAGGTATGGGTGTGCCTGGTGT
TGGTGTTCCTGGCGTTGGCGTGCCAGGTGTGGGAGTACCAGGCGTAGGCGTTCCCGGTGTAGGCGTGCCT
GGCGTCGGTGTACCCGGTGTCGGAGTCCCTGGTGAAGGTGTGCCAGGCGAAGGTGTGCCGGGCGTGGGTG
TTCCAGGTATGGGTGTGCCTGGTGTTGGTGTTCCTGGCGTTGGCGTGCCAGGTGTGGGAGTACCAGGCGT
AGGCGTTCCCGGTGTAGGCGTGCCTGGCGTCGGTGTACCCGGTGTCGGAGTCCCTGGTGAAGGTGTGCCA
GGCGAAGGTGTGCCGGGCGTGGGTGTTCCAGGTATGGGTGTGCCTGGTGTTGGTGTTCCTGGCGTTGGCG
TGCCAGGTGTGGGAGTACCAGGCGTAGGCGTTCCCGGTGTAGGCGTGCCTGGCGTCGGTGTACCCGGTGT
CGGAGTCCCTGGTGAAGGTGTGCCAGGCGAAGGTGTGCCGGGCTGGCGCGGTCATCATCATCACCATCAT
GGTAGCGACTCTCTGGAATTCATCGCTTCTAAACTGGCTTAACTCGAGTAAGATCCGGCTGCTAACAAAG
CCCGAAAGGAAGCTGAGTTGGCTGCTGCCACCGCTGAGCAATAACTAGCATAACCCCTTGGGGCCTCTAA
ACGGGTCTTGAGGGGTTTTTTGCTGAAAGGAGGAACTATATCCGGATTGGCG
